Addgene plasmid #121189: pMK388 (mClover-BSD)
Purpose: C-terminal tagging
Depositing lab: Masato Kanemaki. Depositing organization: National Institute of Genetics. Publication: Generation of conditional auxin-inducible degron (AID) cells and tight control of degron-fused proteins using the degradation inhibitor auxinole. Yesbolatova A, Natsume T, Hayashi KI, Kanemaki MT. Methods. 2019 Apr 23. pii: S1046-2023(18)30331-1. doi: 10.1016/j.ymeth.2019.04.010. PubMed 31026591.
Backbone
  Vector backbone: pBluescript
  Vector type: CRISPR
Growth in bacteria
  Bacterial resistance: Ampicillin, 100 μg/mL
  Growth temperature: 37°C
  Growth strain: DH5alpha
  Copy number: High Copy
Gene/Insert
  Gene/Insert name: mClover-BSD
  Species: Synthetic
  Cloning method: Restriction Enzyme; 5′ cloning site Unknown (unknown if destroyed); 3′ cloning site Unknown (unknown if destroyed)
Terms and licenses: Academic/Nonprofit Terms; Industry Terms: Not Available to Industry
How to cite: pMK388 (mClover-BSD) was a gift from Masato Kanemaki (Addgene plasmid # 121189 ; http://n2t.net/addgene:121189 ; RRID:Addgene_121189)
