[The description below was written by a language model from this plasmid's Addgene catalogue record and pLannotate feature annotations shown in this document.]
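Description:
pMK388 (mClover-BSD) is a 5,466 bp pBluescript-based plasmid that supplies a tag-and-marker cassette for C-terminal tagging of genes, catalogued under the CRISPR vector type. It comes from work on generating conditional auxin-inducible degron cell lines, although no degron sequence is annotated in this construct. It is maintained in E. coli at high copy through a ColE1/pUC-type origin with ampicillin selection (AmpR with its own bla promoter). It also retains the usual pBluescript elements: an f1 phage origin, lacZα and lacI fragments, the lac promoter/operator and CAP site, and T7 and T3 promoters flanking the insert.

The synthetic insert begins with a mammalian codon-optimised mClover3 green-yellow fluorescent protein coding sequence that has no annotated mammalian promoter of its own. This fits a design in which the reporter is fused in frame to the end of a target gene and expressed from that gene's endogenous promoter. It is followed by an SV40 polyadenylation signal; the short "large T antigen" fragment annotated just before it most likely reflects SV40 sequence carried along with that terminator region. Downstream lies a selection unit made of the mouse PGK promoter, the blasticidin S deaminase gene (BSD) and the PGK poly(A) signal. This unit is bracketed by two loxP sites in the same orientation, so Cre recombinase can excise the marker after blasticidin-resistant clones have been isolated.

No homology arms, guide RNA or Cas9 are annotated, so the plasmid appears to serve as a cassette source to be combined with locus-specific homology arms, although the record does not describe that workflow. The depositor and sequencing-derived records are the same length and show identical features, differing only in their start coordinate.
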