Features (pLannotate 1.2.2; 19 found; start..end, strand, type, name):
      4..432     +  rep_origin     f1 ori (sequence partly withheld): f1 bacteriophage origin of replication; arrow indicates direction of (+) strand synthesis
    463..618     -  CDS            lacZα (fragment): LacZα fragment of β-galactosidase; lacZ fragment
    626..644     +  promoter       T7 promoter: promoter for bacteriophage T7 RNA polymerase
    683..1402    +  CDS            mClover3: bright green-yellow fluorescent protein derived from mClover2, with improved photostability (Bajar et al., 2003) mammalian codon-optimized
   1413..1497    +  CDS            large T antigen (fragment): large T antigen from SV40 (simian virus 40)
   1520..1641    +  polyA_signal   SV40 poly(A) signal: SV40 polyadenylation signal
   1672..1705    -  protein_bind   loxP: Cre-mediated recombination occurs in the 8-bp core sequence (GCATACAT). Cre recombinase
   1766..2265    +  promoter       PGK promoter: mouse phosphoglycerate kinase 1 promoter
   2295..2693    +  CDS            BSD: blasticidin S deaminase; Aspergillus terreus BSD; confers resistance to blasticidin
   2717..3169    +  polyA_signal   PGK poly(A) signal: mouse phosphoglycerate kinase 1 polyadenylation signal
   3196..3229    -  protein_bind   loxP: Cre-mediated recombination occurs in the 8-bp core sequence (GCATACAT). Cre recombinase
   3278..3296    -  promoter       T3 promoter: promoter for bacteriophage T3 RNA polymerase
   3341..3357    -  protein_bind   lac operator: The lac repressor binds to the lac operator to inhibit transcription in E. coli. This inhibition can be relieved by adding lactose or isopropyl-β-D-thiogalactopyranoside (IPTG). lac repressor encoded by lacI
   3365..3395    -  promoter       lac promoter: promoter for the E. coli lac operon
   3410..3431    -  protein_bind   CAP binding site: CAP binding activates transcription in the presence of cAMP. E. coli catabolite activator protein
   3444..3536    -  CDS            lacI (fragment): lac repressor; lacI; The lac repressor binds to the lac operator to inhibit transcription in E. coli. This inhibition can be relieved by adding lactose or isopropyl-β-D-thiogalactopyranoside (IPTG).
   3719..4307    -  rep_origin     ori: high-copy-number ColE1/pMB1/pBR322/pUC origin of replication
   4478..5338    -  CDS            AmpR: β-lactamase; bla; confers resistance to ampicillin, carbenicillin, and related antibiotics
   5339..5443    -  promoter       AmpR promoter: bla
>Addgene plasmid #121189 | pMK388 (mClover-BSD) | depositor full sequence | sequence record 230636 | pMK388 (mClover-BSD) sequence 5466 bps
CTG
[124 nt withheld, positions 4-127]
C
[91 nt withheld, positions 129-219]
A
[49 nt withheld, positions 221-269]
CCTTTGACGTTGGAGTCCACGTTCTTT
[37 nt withheld, positions 297-333]
ACCCTATCTCGGTCTATTCTTTTGATTTATAAGGGATTTTGCCGATTTCGGCCTATTGGTTAAAAAATGA
GCTGATTTAACAAAAATTTAACGCGAATTTTAACAAAATATTAACGCTTACAATTTCCATTCGCCATTCA
GGCTGCGCAACTGTTGGGAAGGGCGATCGGTGCGGGCCTCTTCGCTATTACGCCAGCTGGCGAAAGGGGG
ATGTGCTGCAAGGCGATTAAGTTGGGTAACGCCAGGGTTTTCCCAGTCACGACGTTGTAAAACGACGGCC
AGTGAGCGCGCGTAATACGACTCACTATAGGGCGAATTGGAGCTCGGATCCGGTGCAGGCGCCGCTAGCA
TGGTGAGCAAGGGCGAGGAGCTGTTCACCGGGGTGGTGCCCATCCTGGTCGAGCTGGACGGCGACGTAAA
CGGCCACAAGTTCAGCGTCCGCGGCGAGGGCGAGGGCGATGCCACCAACGGCAAGCTGACCCTGAAGTTC
ATCTGCACCACCGGCAAGCTGCCCGTGCCCTGGCCCACCCTCGTGACCACCTTCGGCTACGGCGTGGCCT
GCTTCAGCCGCTACCCCGACCACATGAAGCAGCACGACTTCTTCAAGTCCGCCATGCCCGAAGGCTACGT
CCAGGAGCGCACCATCTCTTTCAAGGACGACGGTACCTACAAGACCCGCGCCGAGGTGAAGTTCGAGGGC
GACACCCTGGTGAACCGCATCGAGCTGAAGGGCATCGACTTCAAGGAGGACGGCAACATCCTGGGGCACA
AGCTGGAGTACAACTTCAACAGCCACAACGTCTATATCACGGCCGACAAGCAGAAGAACGGCATCAAGGC
TAACTTCAAGATCCGCCACAACGTTGAGGACGGCAGCGTGCAGCTCGCCGACCACTACCAGCAGAACACC
CCCATCGGCGACGGCCCCGTGCTGCTGCCCGACAACCACTACCTGAGCCATCAGTCCAAGCTGAGCAAAG
ACCCCAACGAGAAGCGCGATCACATGGTCCTGCTGGAGTTCGTGACCGCCGCCGGGATTACACATGGCAT
GGACGAGCTGTACAAGTAATCTAGATAACTGATCATAATCAGCCATACCACATTTGTAGAGGTTTTACTT
GCTTTAAAAAACCTCCCACACCTCCCCCTGAACCTGAAACATAAAATGAATGCAATTGTTGTTGTTAACT
TGTTTATTGCAGCTTATAATGGTTACAAATAAAGCAATAGCATCACAAATTTCACAAATAAAGCATTTTT
TTCACTGCATTCTAGTTGTGGTTTGTCCAAACTCATCAATGTATCTTAACGCGTCGATCATATTCAATAA
CCCTTAATATAACTTCGTATAATGTATGCTATACGAAGTTATTAGGTCTGAAGAGGAGTTTACGTCCAGC
CAAGCTTAGGATCTCGACCTCGAAATTCTACCGGGTAGGGGAGGCGCTTTTCCCAAGGCAGTCTGGAGCA
TGCGCTTTAGCAGCCCCGCTGGGCACTTGGCGCTACACAAGTGGCCTCTGGCCTCGCACACATTCCACAT
CCACCGGTAGGCGCCAACCGACTCCGTTCTTTGGTGGCCCCTTCGCGCCACCTTCTACTCCTCCCCTAGT
CAGGAAGTTCCCCCCCGCCCCGCAGCTCGCGTCGTGCAGGACGTGACAAATGGAAGTAGCACGTCTCACT
AGTCTCGTGCAGATGGACAGCACCGCTGAGCAATGGAAGCGGGTAGGCCTTTGGGGCAGCGGCCAATAGC
AGCTTTGCTCCTTCGCTTTCTGGGCTCAGAGGCTGGGAAGGGGTGGGTCCGGGGGCGGGCTCAGGGGCGG
GCTCAGGGGCGGGGCGGGCGCCCGAAGGTCCTCCGGAGGCCCGGCATTCTGCACGCTTCAAAAGCGCACG
TCTGCCGCGCTGTTCTCCTCTTCCTCATCTCCGGGCCTTTCGACCTGCATCCATCTAGATCTCGAGCCAC
CATGGCCAAGCCTTTGTCTCAAGAAGAATCCACCCTCATTGAAAGAGCAACGGCTACAATCAACAGCATC
CCCATCTCTGAAGACTACAGCGTCGCCAGCGCAGCTCTCTCTAGCGACGGCCGCATCTTCACTGGTGTCA
ATGTATATCATTTTACTGGGGGACCTTGTGCAGAACTCGTGGTGCTGGGCACTGCTGCTGCTGCGGCAGC
TGGCAACCTGACTTGTATCGTCGCGATCGGAAATGAGAACAGGGGCATCTTGAGCCCCTGCGGACGGTGC
CGACAGGTGCTTCTCGATCTGCATCCTGGGATCAAAGCCATAGTGAAGGACAGTGATGGACAGCCGACGG
CAGTTGGGATTCGTGAATTGCTGCCCTCTGGTTATGTGTGGGAGGGCTAATCGATGATATCAGATCCCCG
GGATGCAGAAATTGATGATCTATTAAACAATAAAGATGTCCACTAAAATGGAAGTTTTTCCTGTCATACT
TTGTTAAGAAGGGTGAGAACAGAGTACCTACATTTTGAATGGAAGGATTGGAGCTACGGGGGTGGGGGTG
GGGTGGGATTAGATAAATGCCTGCTCTTTACTGAAGGCTCTTTACTATTGCTTTATGATAATGTTTCATA
GTTGGATATCATAATTTAAACAAGCAAAACCAAATTAAGGGCCAGCTCATTCCTCCCACTCATGATCTAT
AGATCTATAGATCTCTCGTGGGATCATTGTTTTTCTCTTGATTCCCACTTTGTGGTTCTAAGTACTGTGG
TTTCCAAATGTGTCAGTTTCATAGCCTGAAGAACGAGATCAGCAGCCTCTGTTCCACATACACTTCATTC
TCAGTATTGTTTTGCCAAGTTCTAATTCCATCAGAAGCTGGTCGAGATCCGGAACCCTTAATATAACTTC
GTATAATGTATGCTATACGAAGTTATTAGGTCCCTCGAAGAGGTTCACTAGGATCCGGTACCCAGCTTTT
GTTCCCTTTAGTGAGGGTTAATTGCGCGCTTGGCGTAATCATGGTCATAGCTGTTTCCTGTGTGAAATTG
TTATCCGCTCACAATTCCACACAACATACGAGCCGGAAGCATAAAGTGTAAAGCCTGGGGTGCCTAATGA
GTGAGCTAACTCACATTAATTGCGTTGCGCTCACTGCCCGCTTTCCAGTCGGGAAACCTGTCGTGCCAGC
TGCATTAATGAATCGGCCAACGCGCGGGGAGAGGCGGTTTGCGTATTGGGCGCTCTTCCGCTTCCTCGCT
CACTGACTCGCTGCGCTCGGTCGTTCGGCTGCGGCGAGCGGTATCAGCTCACTCAAAGGCGGTAATACGG
TTATCCACAGAATCAGGGGATAACGCAGGAAAGAACATGTGAGCAAAAGGCCAGCAAAAGGCCAGGAACC
GTAAAAAGGCCGCGTTGCTGGCGTTTTTCCATAGGCTCCGCCCCCCTGACGAGCATCACAAAAATCGACG
CTCAAGTCAGAGGTGGCGAAACCCGACAGGACTATAAAGATACCAGGCGTTTCCCCCTGGAAGCTCCCTC
GTGCGCTCTCCTGTTCCGACCCTGCCGCTTACCGGATACCTGTCCGCCTTTCTCCCTTCGGGAAGCGTGG
CGCTTTCTCATAGCTCACGCTGTAGGTATCTCAGTTCGGTGTAGGTCGTTCGCTCCAAGCTGGGCTGTGT
GCACGAACCCCCCGTTCAGCCCGACCGCTGCGCCTTATCCGGTAACTATCGTCTTGAGTCCAACCCGGTA
AGACACGACTTATCGCCACTGGCAGCAGCCACTGGTAACAGGATTAGCAGAGCGAGGTATGTAGGCGGTG
CTACAGAGTTCTTGAAGTGGTGGCCTAACTACGGCTACACTAGAAGGACAGTATTTGGTATCTGCGCTCT
GCTGAAGCCAGTTACCTTCGGAAAAAGAGTTGGTAGCTCTTGATCCGGCAAACAAACCACCGCTGGTAGC
GGTGGTTTTTTTGTTTGCAAGCAGCAGATTACGCGCAGAAAAAAAGGATCTCAAGAAGATCCTTTGATCT
TTTCTACGGGGTCTGACGCTCAGTGGAACGAAAACTCACGTTAAGGGATTTTGGTCATGAGATTATCAAA
AAGGATCTTCACCTAGATCCTTTTAAATTAAAAATGAAGTTTTAAATCAATCTAAAGTATATATGAGTAA
ACTTGGTCTGACAGTTACCAATGCTTAATCAGTGAGGCACCTATCTCAGCGATCTGTCTATTTCGTTCAT
CCATAGTTGCCTGACTCCCCGTCGTGTAGATAACTACGATACGGGAGGGCTTACCATCTGGCCCCAGTGC
TGCAATGATACCGCGAGACCCACGCTCACCGGCTCCAGATTTATCAGCAATAAACCAGCCAGCCGGAAGG
GCCGAGCGCAGAAGTGGTCCTGCAACTTTATCCGCCTCCATCCAGTCTATTAATTGTTGCCGGGAAGCTA
GAGTAAGTAGTTCGCCAGTTAATAGTTTGCGCAACGTTGTTGCCATTGCTACAGGCATCGTGGTGTCACG
CTCGTCGTTTGGTATGGCTTCATTCAGCTCCGGTTCCCAACGATCAAGGCGAGTTACATGATCCCCCATG
TTGTGCAAAAAAGCGGTTAGCTCCTTCGGTCCTCCGATCGTTGTCAGAAGTAAGTTGGCCGCAGTGTTAT
CACTCATGGTTATGGCAGCACTGCATAATTCTCTTACTGTCATGCCATCCGTAAGATGCTTTTCTGTGAC
TGGTGAGTACTCAACCAAGTCATTCTGAGAATAGTGTATGCGGCGACCGAGTTGCTCTTGCCCGGCGTCA
ATACGGGATAATACCGCGCCACATAGCAGAACTTTAAAAGTGCTCATCATTGGAAAACGTTCTTCGGGGC
GAAAACTCTCAAGGATCTTACCGCTGTTGAGATCCAGTTCGATGTAACCCACTCGTGCACCCAACTGATC
TTCAGCATCTTTTACTTTCACCAGCGTTTCTGGGTGAGCAAAAACAGGAAGGCAAAATGCCGCAAAAAAG
GGAATAAGGGCGACACGGAAATGTTGAATACTCATACTCTTCCTTTTTCAATATTATTGAAGCATTTATC
AGGGTTATTGTCTCATGAGCGGATACATATTTGAATGTATTTAGAAAAATAAACAAATAGGGGTTCCGCG
CACATTTCCCCGAAAAGTGCCAC
