Features (pLannotate 1.2.2; 19 found; start..end, strand, type, name):
     83..101     +  promoter       T7 promoter: promoter for bacteriophage T7 RNA polymerase
    140..859     +  CDS            mClover3: bright green-yellow fluorescent protein derived from mClover2, with improved photostability (Bajar et al., 2003) mammalian codon-optimized
    870..954     +  CDS            large T antigen (fragment): large T antigen from SV40 (simian virus 40)
    977..1098    +  polyA_signal   SV40 poly(A) signal: SV40 polyadenylation signal
   1129..1162    -  protein_bind   loxP: Cre-mediated recombination occurs in the 8-bp core sequence (GCATACAT). Cre recombinase
   1223..1722    +  promoter       PGK promoter: mouse phosphoglycerate kinase 1 promoter
   1752..2150    +  CDS            BSD: blasticidin S deaminase; Aspergillus terreus BSD; confers resistance to blasticidin
   2174..2626    +  polyA_signal   PGK poly(A) signal: mouse phosphoglycerate kinase 1 polyadenylation signal
   2653..2686    -  protein_bind   loxP: Cre-mediated recombination occurs in the 8-bp core sequence (GCATACAT). Cre recombinase
   2735..2753    -  promoter       T3 promoter: promoter for bacteriophage T3 RNA polymerase
   2798..2814    -  protein_bind   lac operator: The lac repressor binds to the lac operator to inhibit transcription in E. coli. This inhibition can be relieved by adding lactose or isopropyl-β-D-thiogalactopyranoside (IPTG). lac repressor encoded by lacI
   2822..2852    -  promoter       lac promoter: promoter for the E. coli lac operon
   2867..2888    -  protein_bind   CAP binding site: CAP binding activates transcription in the presence of cAMP. E. coli catabolite activator protein
   2901..2993    -  CDS            lacI (fragment): lac repressor; lacI; The lac repressor binds to the lac operator to inhibit transcription in E. coli. This inhibition can be relieved by adding lactose or isopropyl-β-D-thiogalactopyranoside (IPTG).
   3176..3764    -  rep_origin     ori: high-copy-number ColE1/pMB1/pBR322/pUC origin of replication
   3935..4795    -  CDS            AmpR: β-lactamase; bla; confers resistance to ampicillin, carbenicillin, and related antibiotics
   4796..4900    -  promoter       AmpR promoter: bla
   4927..5355    +  rep_origin     f1 ori (sequence partly withheld): f1 bacteriophage origin of replication; arrow indicates direction of (+) strand synthesis
   5386..75      -  CDS            lacZα (fragment) (across the origin): LacZα fragment of β-galactosidase; lacZ fragment
>Addgene plasmid #121189 | pMK388 (mClover-BSD) | addgene full sequence | sequence record 234560 | Addgene NGS Result
ATGTGCTGCAAGGCGATTAAGTTGGGTAACGCCAGGGTTTTCCCAGTCACGACGTTGTAAAACGACGGCC
AGTGAGCGCGCGTAATACGACTCACTATAGGGCGAATTGGAGCTCGGATCCGGTGCAGGCGCCGCTAGCA
TGGTGAGCAAGGGCGAGGAGCTGTTCACCGGGGTGGTGCCCATCCTGGTCGAGCTGGACGGCGACGTAAA
CGGCCACAAGTTCAGCGTCCGCGGCGAGGGCGAGGGCGATGCCACCAACGGCAAGCTGACCCTGAAGTTC
ATCTGCACCACCGGCAAGCTGCCCGTGCCCTGGCCCACCCTCGTGACCACCTTCGGCTACGGCGTGGCCT
GCTTCAGCCGCTACCCCGACCACATGAAGCAGCACGACTTCTTCAAGTCCGCCATGCCCGAAGGCTACGT
CCAGGAGCGCACCATCTCTTTCAAGGACGACGGTACCTACAAGACCCGCGCCGAGGTGAAGTTCGAGGGC
GACACCCTGGTGAACCGCATCGAGCTGAAGGGCATCGACTTCAAGGAGGACGGCAACATCCTGGGGCACA
AGCTGGAGTACAACTTCAACAGCCACAACGTCTATATCACGGCCGACAAGCAGAAGAACGGCATCAAGGC
TAACTTCAAGATCCGCCACAACGTTGAGGACGGCAGCGTGCAGCTCGCCGACCACTACCAGCAGAACACC
CCCATCGGCGACGGCCCCGTGCTGCTGCCCGACAACCACTACCTGAGCCATCAGTCCAAGCTGAGCAAAG
ACCCCAACGAGAAGCGCGATCACATGGTCCTGCTGGAGTTCGTGACCGCCGCCGGGATTACACATGGCAT
GGACGAGCTGTACAAGTAATCTAGATAACTGATCATAATCAGCCATACCACATTTGTAGAGGTTTTACTT
GCTTTAAAAAACCTCCCACACCTCCCCCTGAACCTGAAACATAAAATGAATGCAATTGTTGTTGTTAACT
TGTTTATTGCAGCTTATAATGGTTACAAATAAAGCAATAGCATCACAAATTTCACAAATAAAGCATTTTT
TTCACTGCATTCTAGTTGTGGTTTGTCCAAACTCATCAATGTATCTTAACGCGTCGATCATATTCAATAA
CCCTTAATATAACTTCGTATAATGTATGCTATACGAAGTTATTAGGTCTGAAGAGGAGTTTACGTCCAGC
CAAGCTTAGGATCTCGACCTCGAAATTCTACCGGGTAGGGGAGGCGCTTTTCCCAAGGCAGTCTGGAGCA
TGCGCTTTAGCAGCCCCGCTGGGCACTTGGCGCTACACAAGTGGCCTCTGGCCTCGCACACATTCCACAT
CCACCGGTAGGCGCCAACCGACTCCGTTCTTTGGTGGCCCCTTCGCGCCACCTTCTACTCCTCCCCTAGT
CAGGAAGTTCCCCCCCGCCCCGCAGCTCGCGTCGTGCAGGACGTGACAAATGGAAGTAGCACGTCTCACT
AGTCTCGTGCAGATGGACAGCACCGCTGAGCAATGGAAGCGGGTAGGCCTTTGGGGCAGCGGCCAATAGC
AGCTTTGCTCCTTCGCTTTCTGGGCTCAGAGGCTGGGAAGGGGTGGGTCCGGGGGCGGGCTCAGGGGCGG
GCTCAGGGGCGGGGCGGGCGCCCGAAGGTCCTCCGGAGGCCCGGCATTCTGCACGCTTCAAAAGCGCACG
TCTGCCGCGCTGTTCTCCTCTTCCTCATCTCCGGGCCTTTCGACCTGCATCCATCTAGATCTCGAGCCAC
CATGGCCAAGCCTTTGTCTCAAGAAGAATCCACCCTCATTGAAAGAGCAACGGCTACAATCAACAGCATC
CCCATCTCTGAAGACTACAGCGTCGCCAGCGCAGCTCTCTCTAGCGACGGCCGCATCTTCACTGGTGTCA
ATGTATATCATTTTACTGGGGGACCTTGTGCAGAACTCGTGGTGCTGGGCACTGCTGCTGCTGCGGCAGC
TGGCAACCTGACTTGTATCGTCGCGATCGGAAATGAGAACAGGGGCATCTTGAGCCCCTGCGGACGGTGC
CGACAGGTGCTTCTCGATCTGCATCCTGGGATCAAAGCCATAGTGAAGGACAGTGATGGACAGCCGACGG
CAGTTGGGATTCGTGAATTGCTGCCCTCTGGTTATGTGTGGGAGGGCTAATCGATGATATCAGATCCCCG
GGATGCAGAAATTGATGATCTATTAAACAATAAAGATGTCCACTAAAATGGAAGTTTTTCCTGTCATACT
TTGTTAAGAAGGGTGAGAACAGAGTACCTACATTTTGAATGGAAGGATTGGAGCTACGGGGGTGGGGGTG
GGGTGGGATTAGATAAATGCCTGCTCTTTACTGAAGGCTCTTTACTATTGCTTTATGATAATGTTTCATA
GTTGGATATCATAATTTAAACAAGCAAAACCAAATTAAGGGCCAGCTCATTCCTCCCACTCATGATCTAT
AGATCTATAGATCTCTCGTGGGATCATTGTTTTTCTCTTGATTCCCACTTTGTGGTTCTAAGTACTGTGG
TTTCCAAATGTGTCAGTTTCATAGCCTGAAGAACGAGATCAGCAGCCTCTGTTCCACATACACTTCATTC
TCAGTATTGTTTTGCCAAGTTCTAATTCCATCAGAAGCTGGTCGAGATCCGGAACCCTTAATATAACTTC
GTATAATGTATGCTATACGAAGTTATTAGGTCCCTCGAAGAGGTTCACTAGGATCCGGTACCCAGCTTTT
GTTCCCTTTAGTGAGGGTTAATTGCGCGCTTGGCGTAATCATGGTCATAGCTGTTTCCTGTGTGAAATTG
TTATCCGCTCACAATTCCACACAACATACGAGCCGGAAGCATAAAGTGTAAAGCCTGGGGTGCCTAATGA
GTGAGCTAACTCACATTAATTGCGTTGCGCTCACTGCCCGCTTTCCAGTCGGGAAACCTGTCGTGCCAGC
TGCATTAATGAATCGGCCAACGCGCGGGGAGAGGCGGTTTGCGTATTGGGCGCTCTTCCGCTTCCTCGCT
CACTGACTCGCTGCGCTCGGTCGTTCGGCTGCGGCGAGCGGTATCAGCTCACTCAAAGGCGGTAATACGG
TTATCCACAGAATCAGGGGATAACGCAGGAAAGAACATGTGAGCAAAAGGCCAGCAAAAGGCCAGGAACC
GTAAAAAGGCCGCGTTGCTGGCGTTTTTCCATAGGCTCCGCCCCCCTGACGAGCATCACAAAAATCGACG
CTCAAGTCAGAGGTGGCGAAACCCGACAGGACTATAAAGATACCAGGCGTTTCCCCCTGGAAGCTCCCTC
GTGCGCTCTCCTGTTCCGACCCTGCCGCTTACCGGATACCTGTCCGCCTTTCTCCCTTCGGGAAGCGTGG
CGCTTTCTCATAGCTCACGCTGTAGGTATCTCAGTTCGGTGTAGGTCGTTCGCTCCAAGCTGGGCTGTGT
GCACGAACCCCCCGTTCAGCCCGACCGCTGCGCCTTATCCGGTAACTATCGTCTTGAGTCCAACCCGGTA
AGACACGACTTATCGCCACTGGCAGCAGCCACTGGTAACAGGATTAGCAGAGCGAGGTATGTAGGCGGTG
CTACAGAGTTCTTGAAGTGGTGGCCTAACTACGGCTACACTAGAAGAACAGTATTTGGTATCTGCGCTCT
GCTGAAGCCAGTTACCTTCGGAAAAAGAGTTGGTAGCTCTTGATCCGGCAAACAAACCACCGCTGGTAGC
GGTGGTTTTTTTGTTTGCAAGCAGCAGATTACGCGCAGAAAAAAAGGATCTCAAGAAGATCCTTTGATCT
TTTCTACGGGGTCTGACGCTCAGTGGAACGAAAACTCACGTTAAGGGATTTTGGTCATGAGATTATCAAA
AAGGATCTTCACCTAGATCCTTTTAAATTAAAAATGAAGTTTTAAATCAATCTAAAGTATATATGAGTAA
ACTTGGTCTGACAGTTACCAATGCTTAATCAGTGAGGCACCTATCTCAGCGATCTGTCTATTTCGTTCAT
CCATAGTTGCCTGACTCCCCGTCGTGTAGATAACTACGATACGGGAGGGCTTACCATCTGGCCCCAGTGC
TGCAATGATACCGCGAGACCCACGCTCACCGGCTCCAGATTTATCAGCAATAAACCAGCCAGCCGGAAGG
GCCGAGCGCAGAAGTGGTCCTGCAACTTTATCCGCCTCCATCCAGTCTATTAATTGTTGCCGGGAAGCTA
GAGTAAGTAGTTCGCCAGTTAATAGTTTGCGCAACGTTGTTGCCATTGCTACAGGCATCGTGGTGTCACG
CTCGTCGTTTGGTATGGCTTCATTCAGCTCCGGTTCCCAACGATCAAGGCGAGTTACATGATCCCCCATG
TTGTGCAAAAAAGCGGTTAGCTCCTTCGGTCCTCCGATCGTTGTCAGAAGTAAGTTGGCCGCAGTGTTAT
CACTCATGGTTATGGCAGCACTGCATAATTCTCTTACTGTCATGCCATCCGTAAGATGCTTTTCTGTGAC
TGGTGAGTACTCAACCAAGTCATTCTGAGAATAGTGTATGCGGCGACCGAGTTGCTCTTGCCCGGCGTCA
ATACGGGATAATACCGCGCCACATAGCAGAACTTTAAAAGTGCTCATCATTGGAAAACGTTCTTCGGGGC
GAAAACTCTCAAGGATCTTACCGCTGTTGAGATCCAGTTCGATGTAACCCACTCGTGCACCCAACTGATC
TTCAGCATCTTTTACTTTCACCAGCGTTTCTGGGTGAGCAAAAACAGGAAGGCAAAATGCCGCAAAAAAG
GGAATAAGGGCGACACGGAAATGTTGAATACTCATACTCTTCCTTTTTCAATATTATTGAAGCATTTATC
AGGGTTATTGTCTCATGAGCGGATACATATTTGAATGTATTTAGAAAAATAAACAAATAGGGGTTCCGCG
CACATTTCCCCGAAAAGTGCCACCTG
[124 nt withheld, positions 4927-5050]
C
[91 nt withheld, positions 5052-5142]
A
[49 nt withheld, positions 5144-5192]
CCTTTGACGTTGGAGTCCACGTTCTTT
[37 nt withheld, positions 5220-5256]
ACCCTATCTCGGTCTATTCTTTTGATTTATAAGGGATTTTGCCGATTTCGGCCTATTGGTTAAAAAATGA
GCTGATTTAACAAAAATTTAACGCGAATTTTAACAAAATATTAACGCTTACAATTTCCATTCGCCATTCA
GGCTGCGCAACTGTTGGGAAGGGCGATCGGTGCGGGCCTCTTCGCTATTACGCCAGCTGGCGAAAGGGGG
